Addgene plasmid #209365: pWOL-YFP-GW
Purpose: (Empty Backbone) Gateway cloning compatible binary vector for agrobacterium mediated transformation. Arabidopsis WOL promoter driving expression of N-terminal YFP fusion protein.
Depositing lab: Lucia Strader. Depositing organization: Washington University in Saint Louis. Publication: Gateway-compatible tissue-specific vectors for plant transformation. Michniewicz M, Frick EM, Strader LC. BMC Res Notes. 2015 Mar 3;8:63. doi: 10.1186/s13104-015-1010-6. PubMed 25884475.
Backbone
  Vector backbone: pMCS:GW
  Vector type: Plant Expression
  Selectable markers: Basta
Growth in bacteria
  Bacterial resistance: Chloramphenicol and Kanamycin, 25 & 50 μg/mL
  Growth temperature: 37°C
  Growth strain: ccdB Survival
  Copy number: High Copy
Gene/Insert
  Gene/Insert name: None
Terms and licenses: Academic/Nonprofit Terms; Industry Terms: Not Available to Industry
How to cite: pWOL-YFP-GW was a gift from Lucia Strader (Addgene plasmid # 209365 ; http://n2t.net/addgene:209365 ; RRID:Addgene_209365)
