[The description below was written by a language model from this plasmid's Addgene catalogue record and pLannotate feature annotations shown in this document.]
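Description:
pWOL-YFP-GW is an empty Gateway-compatible binary vector for Agrobacterium-mediated plant transformation, built on the pMCS:GW backbone. It is a destination vector rather than a finished expression clone, so no gene of interest is present. The backbone carries a ColE1/pMB1-type origin with the pBR322 bom region for high-copy propagation in E. coli. It also carries the pVS1 oriV with the RepA and StaA proteins for replication and stable maintenance in Agrobacterium. A kanamycin resistance gene (aphA-3 type) provides bacterial selection.

The T-DNA is bounded by nopaline-type left and right border repeats. Next to the left border sits a bar (phosphinothricin acetyltransferase) cassette under the mannopine synthase promoter and terminator, which allows Basta (glufosinate) selection of transformed plants. According to the catalogue entry, the expression unit is driven by the Arabidopsis WOL promoter. The feature table does not annotate this promoter, but a roughly 2 kb unannotated stretch lies upstream of the TMV Ω translational enhancer where it would be expected.

TMV Ω is followed by EYFP, a short multiple cloning site, and the Gateway cassette, with an octopine synthase terminator downstream. The cassette consists of attR1, a chloramphenicol resistance gene, the ccdB toxin gene and attR2. An LR recombination with an entry clone replaces the chloramphenicol/ccdB segment with the coding sequence of interest, producing an N-terminal YFP fusion. Because ccdB is toxic to standard strains, the unrecombined vector is maintained in a ccdB-tolerant strain under chloramphenicol and kanamycin selection.

The vector belongs to a series of tissue-specific plant transformation vectors and is intended for expressing and visualising YFP-tagged proteins in the WOL promoter's expression domain.
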