Features (pLannotate 1.2.2; 27 found; start..end, strand, type, name):
      1..25      +  misc_feature   LB T-DNA repeat: left border repeat from nopaline C58 T-DNA
    111..363     -  terminator     MAS terminator: mannopine synthase terminator
    376..924     -  CDS            bar: PAT_STRHY - Experimental evidence at protein level: Swiss-Prot protein existence level 1. Inactivates phosphinothricin (PPT) by transfer of an acetyl group from acetyl CoA. Can also acetylate demethylphosphinothricin but not PTT or glutamate. This enzyme is an effector of phosphinothricin tripeptide (PTT or bialaphos) resistance. From Streptomyces hygroscopicus. Introduced by genetic manipulation and expressed in glufosinate-tolerant maize by Dekalb Genetics.
    930..1310    -  promoter       MAS promoter: mannopine synthase promoter (Velten et al., 1984)
   3442..3496    +  misc_feature   TMV Ω: translational enhancer from the tobacco mosaic virus 5'-leader sequence (Gallie et al., 1988)
   3498..4214    +  CDS            EYFP: EYFP is a basic (constitutively fluorescent) green/yellow fluorescent protein published in 1996, derived from Aequorea victoria. It is reported to be a very rapidly-maturing weak dimer with high acid sensitivity.
   4215..4279    +  misc_feature   MCS: multiple cloning site
   4284..4408    +  protein_bind   attR1: mutant version of attR; recombination site for the Gateway® LR reaction LR Clonase™
   4433..4463    +  promoter       lac UV5 promoter: E. coli lac promoter with an "up" mutation
   4487..4516    +  promoter       cat promoter (fragment): promoter of the E. coli cat gene encoding chloramphenicol acetyltransferase
   4517..5173    +  CDS            cat: CAT_ECOLX - Experimental evidence at protein level: Swiss-Prot protein existence level 1. This enzyme is an effector of chloramphenicol resistance in bacteria. From Escherichia coli. This protein is used as a marker in many commonly used cloning vectors, such as pACYC184.
   5355..5513    +  CDS            ccdA (fragment): CCDA_ECO57 - Also known as H, letA. Experimental evidence at protein level: Swiss-Prot protein existence level 1. Antitoxin component of a type II toxin-antitoxin (TA) system which inhibits the post-segregational killing (PSK) of plasmid-free cells, also referred to as a plasmid addiction system. Binds to and blocks the activity of CcdB; will also remove bound CcdB protein from the CcdB-GyrA complex by forming a CcdA-CcdB complex, a process termed rejuvenation. Functions as a transcriptional corepressor for the ccdAB operon, repression also requires CcdB (By similarity). From Escherichia coli
   5518..5820    +  CDS            ccdB: CCDB_ECOLI - Also known as G, letB, letD. Experimental evidence at protein level: Swiss-Prot protein existence level 1. Toxic component of a type II toxin-antitoxin (TA) system, functioning in plasmid maintainence. Responsible for the post- segregational killing (PSK) of plasmid-free cells, also referred to as a plasmid addiction system. Half-life of over 2 hours. Cell killing by CcdB is accompanied by filamentation, defects in chromosome and plasmid segregation, defects in cell division, formation of anucleate cells, decreased DNA synthesis and plasmid loss. Interferes with the activity of DN
   5864..5988    -  protein_bind   attR2: mutant version of attR; recombination site for the Gateway® LR reaction LR Clonase™
   6047..6754    +  terminator     OCS terminator: octopine synthase terminator
   6755..6775    +  misc_feature   MCS (fragment): pUC18/19 multiple cloning site
   6778..6932    +  CDS            lacZα (fragment): LacZα fragment of β-galactosidase; lacZ fragment
   6998..7022    +  misc_feature   RB T-DNA repeat: right border repeat from nopaline C58 T-DNA
   7362..7763    +  CDS            Y4CG_SINFN (fragment): Protein inferred from homology: Swiss-Prot protein existence level 3. From Sinorhizobium fredii (strain NBRC 101917 / NGR234).
   8323..8952    +  CDS            pVS1 StaA: stability protein from the Pseudomonas plasmid pVS1 (Heeb et al., 2000)
   9381..10454   +  CDS            pVS1 RepA: replication protein from the Pseudomonas plasmid pVS1 (Heeb et al., 2000)
  10520..10714   +  rep_origin     pVS1 oriV: origin of replication for the Pseudomonas plasmid pVS1 (Heeb et al., 2000)
  10917..10956   +  CDS            rop (fragment): Rop protein, which maintains plasmids at low copy number; rop
  11058..11198   +  misc_feature   bom: basis of mobility region from pBR322
  11384..11972   -  rep_origin     ori: high-copy-number ColE1/pMB1/pBR322/pUC origin of replication
  12080..12149   -  ncRNA          RNA-OUT: Accession: RF00240 - RNA-OUT
  13397..14191   -  CDS            KanR: aminoglycoside phosphotransferase; aphA-3; confers resistance to kanamycin
>Addgene plasmid #209365 | pWOL-YFP-GW | addgene full sequence | sequence record 420653 | Addgene NGS Result
TGGCAGGATATATTGTGGTGTAAACAAATTGACGCTTAGACAACTTAATAACACATTGCGGACGTTTTTA
ATGTACTGAATTAACGCCGAATTAATTCGAGCTCGGATCTGATAATTTATTTGAAAATTCATAAGAAAAG
CAAACGTTACATGAATTGATGAAACAATACAAAGACAGATAAAGCCACGCACATTTAGGATATTGGCCGA
GATTACTGAATATTGAGTAAGATCACGGAATTTCTGACAGGAGCATGTCTTCAATTCAGCCCAAATGGCA
GTTGAAATACTCAAACCGCCCCATATGCAGGAGCGGATCATTCATTGTTTGTTTGGTTGCCTTTGCCAAC
ATGGGAGTCCAAGATTCTGCAGTCAAATCTCGGTGACGGGCAGGACCGGACGGGGCGGTACCGGCAGGCT
GAAGTCCAGCTGCCAGAAACCCACGTCATGCCAGTTCCCGTGCTTGAAGCCGGCCGCCCGCAGCATGCCG
CGGGGGGCATATCCGAGCGCCTCGTGCATGCGCACGCTCGGGTCGTTGGGCAGCCCGATGACAGCGACCA
CGCTCTTGAAGCCCTGTGCCTCCAGGGACTTCAGCAGGTGGGTGTAGAGCGTGGAGCCCAGTCCCGTCCG
CTGGTGGCGGGGGGAGACGTACACGGTCGACTCGGCCGTCCAGTCGTAGGCGTTGCGTGCCTTCCAGGGG
CCCGCGTAGGCGATGCCGGCGACCTCGCCGTCCACCTCGGCGACGAGCCAGGGATAGCGCTCCCGCAGAC
GGACGAGGTCGTCCGTCCACTCCTGCGGTTCCTGCGGCTCGGTACGGAAGTTGACCGTGCTTGTCTCGAT
GTAGTGGTTGACGATGGTGCAGACCGCCGGCATGTCCGCCTCGGTGGCACGGCGGATGTCGGCCGGGCGT
CGTTCTGGGCTCATCGATTCGATTTGGTGTATCGAGATTGGTTATGAAATTCAGATGCTAGTGTAATGTA
TTGGTAATTTGGGAAGATATAATAGGAAGCAAGGCTATTTATCCATTTCTGAAAAGGCGAAATGGCGTCA
CCGCGAGCGTCACGCGCATTCCGTTCTTGCTGTAAAGCGTTGTTTGGTACACTTTTGACTAGCGAGGCTT
GGCGTGTCAGCGTATCTATTCAAAAGTCGTTAATGGCTGCGGATCAAGAAAAAGTTGGAATAGAAACAGA
ATACCCGCGAAATTCAGGCCCGGTTGCCATGTCCTACACGCCGAAATAAACGACCAAATTAGTAGAAAAA
TAAAAACTGACTCGGATACTTACGTCACGTCTTGCGCACTGATTTGAAAAATCTCAGAATTCGCGACGTC
CTCACACACCACACCATCATTATCTTTGGAAATTTGTAACCAACTCAAGATTTTCCAAACCGTTTTATCT
TCCTCTACAAAAATCCAATTCACGTTAAATCTATCTCTTGCTCTTGCTTCCTCCAAAAAAAAAAAAAAAT
CATTCCCAGATCCATCGATATGAAATTGTATAGAAAAAATGGTATTCGATCCAAGTTTATTGTCTTCTAT
TTTTCTTAGGTTAATTTCACTTTATTCCAGATTCATTGTTTGTTTTTTCTTTCTCGGAAGAGCACAATGT
GAGTTTCACTGGCCTCTGTTATAAACATATATAGAAATCTGTAACAAAAATCATTACTAAAATTCTGTGA
CATGTGCAGCGATCAAAGAATCAATAGCGGAAAAAGAAACTACACTGCATTCATCTATGACTGAAAGCTT
CTGATCAAGCCATGAAATTAAGGTATCCCAAACACGTATCTTCTCTATGTTTATCAATCTTGCTTTAAGT
TCTAATTCTGCATATTTCAAAGGAACCATACAAGTGTTCCTAAAATCCATTTGAATATTCAAAAACTTCT
CTCAAATATCATGTAGTTATAGAAGCTACTGTCTCTAAGCGCACGAGAGAAAGCTACACAACCCACGTCA
GTTTCCATCTACACATATAAGGTAATAATAATATTTTCATGTATCTTTAATAATAGCTCTATGTTTTTTT
CTGTATTTTTCATTATAAAACTCATAACTATGTTATCATTTAATATGGTACTAATTTAATGGGATTGATT
TACTATTGCCTCAAACATGTAATAATTTAATGATTTTTTGTTTTTAACGTTTTTAGAAATTCATGAGCAT
TTTAAATTTGTGGTTAGGTCATAACAATTTGCTATTACAAAAAAAAGAAACACTCTAAATAATATAAAAA
ATAGTTTACCGTATAATACTAGTAGTAAATAAATAATTTGATTGTTATTCATAAATTTTGAATTCTAAAA
TCTCCTGAATCAACTCATGCAATTGTCTTAAGAATTACACGTGGATAAATCATGGGCTTATGAGTCAGGC
CCATTTAACCGGGGTATTTTCGTAGTTAAGAGACTAGAATGGTGGGTATTTCAGGTAAAAGGTCTATGGG
GCCAGATCTGCGCTTTGTCGCGATGTCATTATCGCCAAAGATATGCGATAGCGACTCTCGTACAAAGTCT
CTCACTCACCTATATTTTTTGTTTTCTTATATTTCAACAAAAAAACGTTTTATTTTCCTTTTGGTGTAAG
TAAAAAAACAAAACAAAACGTTTTATTTCTAAAGTTCAGAAAACTTATTTATACCAAGGAAAAAATAGAT
AATAAATTTTGAGAAGTTGGTGACTATATATTACTTCACTTATTCAAGAAATTTAAACATGGTAAATGTT
ACTTTAAATGTTAAATGATGTATAAGAAATGTAATGAAATTGAATAAATGTAGTTTTAAAGATGTTTTAA
TTAGTAAGACAAACCTAGTTAGTGTCACAATAATTATATTTTTTTTTTTGTCATCCAAAATTATTAAAGC
TCAAGTAAACCAATCCTGAGGGATATTATTTACAAATGTGATATGATGCGGTTCGGTGCGGATCTTCCGC
GCCAAATTATACGCTTTTATATTAGCATTATAAAAAATTATAGATAAAGAGAAGTTTGTGAATTCTTCAT
TGTCGCTTTGCAATTTCTCTAAATACACAGTAAATACCGACAATTCGGTTAGAGAAAATATATCTATTTC
GTATAATAATGTTAACTTTGAGGAGATTTTGGGTAAAATAATAACTTTTGTTGGATGGATCATATCATGA
GCCATTAAGAAAAAGTCCAAAACTTTTCTTCTTCAAAGTTGGACTCAAGTTAGAAAAAGAAAAAAGAGCT
AGAGAGATATAAAAATGAAAAGAAAGTTCATGGCAAAAAACTGATATAGACAGAGACACAGAGAGAGAGA
AACGTATCTGAAGAAAATCTAAAAAATTCGATTCAATTTTTTTCTTACTTTTAAAAGCAAAAAATCTCAC
TAAAACAAAAGAAGAAGAAAGAAGAAAGAAAATGGAATACCTACATTTGAAGTGCTCGAGTATAAGAGCT
CTATTTTTACAACAATTACCAACAACAACAAACAACAAACAACATTACAATTACATTTACAATTACCATG
GTGAGCAAGGGCGAGGAGCTGTTCACCGGGGTGGTGCCCATCCTGGTCGAGCTGGACGGCGACGTAAACG
GCCACAAGTTCAGCGTGTCCGGCGAGGGCGAGGGCGATGCCACCTACGGCAAGCTGACCCTGAAGTTCAT
CTGCACCACCGGCAAGCTGCCCGTGCCCTGGCCCACCCTCGTGACCACCTTCGGCTACGGCCTGCAGTGC
TTCGCCCGCTACCCCGACCACATGAAGCAGCACGACTTCTTCAAGTCCGCCATGCCCGAAGGCTACGTCC
AGGAGCGCACCATCTTCTTCAAGGACGACGGCAACTACAAGACCCGCGCCGAGGTGAAGTTCGAGGGCGA
CACCCTGGTGAACCGCATCGAGCTGAAGGGCATCGACTTCAAGGAGGACGGCAACATCCTGGGGCACAAG
CTGGAGTACAACTACAACAGCCACAACGTCTATATCATGGCCGACAAGCAGAAGAACGGCATCAAGGTGA
ACTTCAAGATCCGCCACAACATCGAGGACGGCAGCGTGCAGCTCGCCGACCACTACCAGCAGAACACCCC
CATCGGCGACGGCCCCGTGCTGCTGCCCGACAACCACTACCTGAGCTACCAGTCCGCCCTGAGCAAAGAC
CCCAACGAGAAGCGCGATCACATGGTCCTGCTGGAGTTCGTGACCGCCGCCGGGATCACTCTCGGCATGG
ACGAGCTGTACAAGTCCGGACTCAGATCACGAGCTCAAGCTTCAAATTCTGCAGTCGACGGTACCGCGGG
CCCGGGATCATCAACAAGTTTGTACAAAAAAGCTGAACGAGAAACGTAAAATGATATAAATATCAATATA
TTAAATTAGATTTTGCATAAAAAACAGACTACATAATACTGTAAAACACAACATATCCAGTCACTATGGC
GGCCGCATTAGGCACCCCAGGCTTTACACTTTATGCTTCCGGCTCGTATAATGTGTGGATTTTGAGTTAG
GATCCGTCGAGATTTTCAGGAGCTAAGGAAGCTAAAATGGAGAAAAAAATCACTGGATATACCACCGTTG
ATATATCCCAATGGCATCGTAAAGAACATTTTGAGGCATTTCAGTCAGTTGCTCAATGTACCTATAACCA
GACCGTTCAGCTGGATATTACGGCCTTTTTAAAGACCGTAAAGAAAAATAAGCACAAGTTTTATCCGGCC
TTTATTCACATTCTTGCCCGCCTGATGAATGCTCATCCGGAGTTCCGTATGGCAATGAAAGACGGTGAGC
TGGTGATATGGGATAGTGTTCACCCTTGTTACACCGTTTTCCATGAGCAAACTGAAACGTTTTCATCGCT
CTGGAGTGAATACCACGACGATTTCCGGCAGTTTCTACACATATATTCGCAAGATGTGGCGTGTTACGGT
GAAAACCTGGCCTATTTCCCTAAAGGGTTTATTGAGAATATGTTTTTCGTCTCAGCCAATCCCTGGGTGA
GTTTCACCAGTTTTGATTTAAACGTGGCCAATATGGACAACTTCTTCGCCCCCGTTTTCACCATGGGCAA
ATATTATACGCAAGGCGACAAGGTGCTGATGCCGCTGGCGATTCAGGTTCATCATGCCGTTTGTGATGGC
TTCCATGTCGGCAGAATGCTTAATGAATTACAACAGTACTGCGATGAGTGGCAGGGCGGGGCGTAAAGAT
CTGGATCCGGCTTACTAAAAGCCAGATAACAGTATGCGTATTTGCGCGCTGATTTTTGCGGTATAAGAAT
ATATACTGATATGTATACCCGAAGTATGTCAAAAAGAGGTATGCTATGAAGCAGCGTATTACAGTGACAG
TTGACAGCGACAGCTATCAGTTGCTCAAGGCATATATGATGTCAATATCTCCGGTCTGGTAAGCACAACC
ATGCAGAATGAAGCCCGTCGTCTGCGTGCCGAACGCTGGAAAGCGGAAAATCAGGAAGGGATGGCTGAGG
TCGCCCGGTTTATTGAAATGAACGGCTCTTTTGCTGACGAGAACAGGGGCTGGTGAAATGCAGTTTAAGG
TTTACACCTATAAAAGAGAGAGCCGTTATCGTCTGTTTGTGGATGTACAGAGTGATATTATTGACACGCC
CGGGCGACGGATGGTGATCCCCCTGGCCAGTGCACGTCTGCTGTCAGATAAAGTCTCCCGTGAACTTTAC
CCGGTGGTGCATATCGGGGATGAAAGCTGGCGCATGATGACCACCGATATGGCCAGTGTGCCGGTCTCCG
TTATCGGGGAAGAAGTGGCTGATCTCAGCCACCGCGAAAATGACATCAAAAACGCCATTAACCTGATGTT
CTGGGGAATATAAATGTCAGGCTCCCTTATACACAGCCAGTCTGCAGGTCGACCATAGTGACTGGATATG
TTGTGTTTTACAGTATTATGTAGTCTGTTTTTTATGCAAAATCTAATTTAATATATTGATATTTATATCA
TTTTACGTTTCTCGTTCAGCTTTCTTGTACAAAGTGGTTGATGATCCTAGGTGAGTCTAGAGAGTTAATT
AAGACCCGGGACTAGTCCCTAGAGTCCTGCTTTAATGAGATATGCGAGACGCCTATGATCGCATGATATT
TGCTTTCAATTCTGTTGTGCACGTTGTAAAAAACCTGAGCATGTGTAGCTCAGATCCTTACCGCCGGTTT
CGGTTCATTCTAATGAATATATCACCCGTTACTATCGTATTTTTATGAATAATATTCTCCGTTCAATTTA
CTGATTGTACCCTACTACTTATATGTACAATATTAAAATGAAAACAATATATTGTGCTGAATAGGTTTAT
AGCGACATCTATGATAGAGCGCCACAATAACAAACAATTGCGTTTTATTATTACAAATCCAATTTTAAAA
AAAGCGGCAGAACCGGTCAAACCTAAAAGACTGATTACATAAATCTTATTCAAATTTCAAAAGTGCCCCA
GGGGCTAGTATCTACGACACACCGAGCGGCGAACTAATAACGCTCACTGAAGGGAACTCCGGTTCCCCGC
CGGCGCGCATGGGTGAGATTCCTTGAAGTTGAGTATTGGCCGTCCGCTCTACCGAAAGTTACGGGCACCA
TTCAACCCGGTCCAGCACGGCGGCCGGGTAACCGACTTGCTGCCCCGAGAATTATGCAGCATTTTTTTGG
TGTATGTGGGCCCCAAATGAAGTGCAGGTCAAACCTTGACAGTGACGACAAATCGTTGGGCGGGTCCAGG
GCGAATTTTGCGACAACATGTCGAGGCTCAGCAGGACCTGCAGGCATGCAAGCTTGGCACTGGCCGTCGT
TTTACAACGTCGTGACTGGGAAAACCCTGGCGTTACCCAACTTAATCGCCTTGCAGCACATCCCCCTTTC
GCCAGCTGGCGTAATAGCGAAGAGGCCCGCACCGATCGCCCTTCCCAACAGTTGCGCAGCCTGAATGGCG
AATGCTAGAGCAGCTTGAGCTTGGATCAGATTGTCGTTTCCCGCCTTCAGTTTAAACTATCAGTGTTTGA
CAGGATATATTGGCGGGTAAACCTAAGAGAAAAGAGCGTTTATTAGAATAATCGGATATTTAAAAGGGCG
TGAAAAGGTTTATCCGTTCGTCCATTTGTATGTGCATGCCAACCACAGGGTTCCCCTCGGGATCAAAGTA
CTTTGATCCAACCCCTCCGCTGCTATAGTGCAGTCGGCTTCTGACGTTCAGTGCAGCCGTCTTCTGAAAA
CGACATGTCGCACAAGTCCTAAGTTACGCGACAGGCTGCCGCCCTGCCCTTTTCCTGGCGTTTTCTTGTC
GCGTGTTTTAGTCGCATAAAGTAGAATACTTGCGACTAGAACCGGAGACATTACGCCATGAACAAGAGCG
CCGCCGCTGGCCTGCTGGGCTATGCCCGCGTCAGCACCGACGACCAGGACTTGACCAACCAACGGGCCGA
ACTGCACGCGGCCGGCTGCACCAAGCTGTTTTCCGAGAAGATCACCGGCACCAGGCGCGACCGCCCGGAG
CTGGCCAGGATGCTTGACCACCTACGCCCTGGCGACGTTGTGACAGTGACCAGGCTAGACCGCCTGGCCC
GCAGCACCCGCGACCTACTGGACATTGCCGAGCGCATCCAGGAGGCCGGCGCGGGCCTGCGTAGCCTGGC
AGAGCCGTGGGCCGACACCACCACGCCGGCCGGCCGCATGGTGTTGACCGTGTTCGCCGGCATTGCCGAG
TTCGAGCGTTCCCTAATCATCGACCGCACCCGGAGCGGGCGCGAGGCCGCCAAGGCCCGAGGCGTGAAGT
TTGGCCCCCGCCCTACCCTCACCCCGGCACAGATCGCGCACGCCCGCGAGCTGATCGACCAGGAAGGCCG
CACCGTGAAAGAGGCGGCTGCACTGCTTGGCGTGCATCGCTCGACCCTGTACCGCGCACTTGAGCGCAGC
GAGGAAGTGACGCCCACCGAGGCCAGGCGGCGCGGTGCCTTCCGTGAGGACGCATTGACCGAGGCCGACG
CCCTGGCGGCCGCCGAGAATGAACGCCAAGAGGAACAAGCATGAAACCGCACCAGGACGGCCAGGACGAA
CCGTTTTTCATTACCGAAGAGATCGAGGCGGAGATGATCGCGGCCGGGTACGTGTTCGAGCCGCCCGCGC
ACGTCTCAACCGTGCGGCTGCATGAAATCCTGGCCGGTTTGTCTGATGCCAAGCTGGCGGCCTGGCCGGC
CAGCTTGGCCGCTGAAGAAACCGAGCGCCGCCGTCTAAAAAGGTGATGTGTATTTGAGTAAAACAGCTTG
CGTCATGCGGTCGCTGCGTATATGATGCGATGAGTAAATAAACAAATACGCAAGGGGAACGCATGAAGGT
TATCGCTGTACTTAACCAGAAAGGCGGGTCAGGCAAGACGACCATCGCAACCCATCTAGCCCGCGCCCTG
CAACTCGCCGGGGCCGATGTTCTGTTAGTCGATTCCGATCCCCAGGGCAGTGCCCGCGATTGGGCGGCCG
TGCGGGAAGATCAACCGCTAACCGTTGTCGGCATCGACCGCCCGACGATTGACCGCGACGTGAAGGCCAT
CGGCCGGCGCGACTTCGTAGTGATCGACGGAGCGCCCCAGGCGGCGGACTTGGCTGTGTCCGCGATCAAG
GCAGCCGACTTCGTGCTGATTCCGGTGCAGCCAAGCCCTTACGACATATGGGCCACCGCCGACCTGGTGG
AGCTGGTTAAGCAGCGCATTGAGGTCACGGATGGAAGGCTACAAGCGGCCTTTGTCGTGTCGCGGGCGAT
CAAAGGCACGCGCATCGGCGGTGAGGTTGCCGAGGCGCTGGCCGGGTACGAGCTGCCCATTCTTGAGTCC
CGTATCACGCAGCGCGTGAGCTACCCAGGCACTGCCGCCGCCGGCACAACCGTTCTTGAATCAGAACCCG
AGGGCGACGCTGCCCGCGAGGTCCAGGCGCTGGCCGCTGAAATTAAATCAAAACTCATTTGAGTTAATGA
GGTAAAGAGAAAATGAGCAAAAGCACAAACACGCTAAGTGCCGGCCGTCCGAGCGCACGCAGCAGCAAGG
CTGCAACGTTGGCCAGCCTGGCAGACACGCCAGCCATGAAGCGGGTCAACTTTCAGTTGCCGGCGGAGGA
TCACACCAAGCTGAAGATGTACGCGGTACGCCAAGGCAAGACCATTACCGAGCTGCTATCTGAATACATC
GCGCAGCTACCAGAGTAAATGAGCAAATGAATAAATGAGTAGATGAATTTTAGCGGCTAAAGGAGGCGGC
ATGGAAAATCAAGAACAACCAGGCACCGACGCCGTGGAATGCCCCATGTGTGGAGGAACGGGCGGTTGGC
CAGGCGTAAGCGGCTGGGTTGCCTGCCGGCCCTGCAATGGCACTGGAACCCCCAAGCCCGAGGAATCGGC
GTGAGCGGTCGCAAACCATCCGGCCCGGTACAAATCGGCGCGGCGCTGGGTGATGACCTGGTGGAGAAGT
TGAAGGCCGCGCAGGCCGCCCAGCGGCAACGCATCGAGGCAGAAGCACGCCCCGGTGAATCGTGGCAAGC
GGCCGCTGATCGAATCCGCAAAGAATCCCGGCAACCGCCGGCAGCCGGTGCGCCGTCGATTAGGAAGCCG
CCCAAGGGCGACGAGCAACCAGATTTTTTCGTTCCGATGCTCTATGACGTGGGCACCCGCGATAGTCGCA
GCATCATGGACGTGGCCGTTTTCCGTCTGTCGAAGCGTGACCGACGAGCTGGCGAGGTGATCCGCTACGA
GCTTCCAGACGGGCACGTAGAGGTTTCCGCAGGGCCGGCCGGCATGGCCAGTGTGTGGGATTACGACCTG
GTACTGATGGCGGTTTCCCATCTAACCGAATCCATGAACCGATACCGGGAAGGGAAGGGAGACAAGCCCG
GCCGCGTGTTCCGTCCACACGTTGCGGACGTACTCAAGTTCTGCCGGCGAGCCGATGGCGGAAAGCAGAA
AGACGACCTGGTAGAAACCTGCATTCGGTTAAACACCACGCACGTTGCCATGCAGCGTACGAAGAAGGCC
AAGAACGGCCGCCTGGTGACGGTATCCGAGGGTGAAGCCTTGATTAGCCGCTACAAGATCGTAAAGAGCG
AAACCGGGCGGCCGGAGTACATCGAGATCGAGCTAGCTGATTGGATGTACCGCGAGATCACAGAAGGCAA
GAACCCGGACGTGCTGACGGTTCACCCCGATTACTTTTTGATCGATCCCGGCATCGGCCGTTTTCTCTAC
CGCCTGGCACGCCGCGCCGCAGGCAAGGCAGAAGCCAGATGGTTGTTCAAGACGATCTACGAACGCAGTG
GCAGCGCCGGAGAGTTCAAGAAGTTCTGTTTCACCGTGCGCAAGCTGATCGGGTCAAATGACCTGCCGGA
GTACGATTTGAAGGAGGAGGCGGGGCAGGCTGGCCCGATCCTAGTCATGCGCTACCGCAACCTGATCGAG
GGCGAAGCATCCGCCGGTTCCTAATGTACGGAGCAGATGCTAGGGCAAATTGCCCTAGCAGGGGAAAAAG
GTCGAAAAGGTCTCTTTCCTGTGGATAGCACGTACATTGGGAACCCAAAGCCGTACATTGGGAACCGGAA
CCCGTACATTGGGAACCCAAAGCCGTACATTGGGAACCGGTCACACATGTAAGTGACTGATATAAAAGAG
AAAAAAGGCGATTTTTCCGCCTAAAACTCTTTAAAACTTATTAAAACTCTTAAAACCCGCCTGGCCTGTG
CATAACTGTCTGGCCAGCGCACAGCCGAAGAGCTGCAAAAAGCGCCTACCCTTCGGTCGCTGCGCTCCCT
ACGCCCCGCCGCTTCGCGTCGGCCTATCGCGGCCGCTGGCCGCTCAAAAATGGCTGGCCTACGGCCAGGC
AATCTACCAGGGCGCGGACAAGCCGCGCCGTCGCCACTCGACCGCCGGCGCCCACATCAAGGCACCCTGC
CTCGCGCGTTTCGGTGATGACGGTGAAAACCTCTGACACATGCAGCTCCCGGAGACGGTCACAGCTTGTC
TGTAAGCGGATGCCGGGAGCAGACAAGCCCGTCAGGGCGCGTCAGCGGGTGTTGGCGGGTGTCGGGGCGC
AGCCATGACCCAGTCACGTAGCGATAGCGGAGTGTATACTGGCTTAACTATGCGGCATCAGAGCAGATTG
TACTGAGAGTGCACCATATGCGGTGTGAAATACCGCACAGATGCGTAAGGAGAAAATACCGCATCAGGCG
CTCTTCCGCTTCCTCGCTCACTGACTCGCTGCGCTCGGTCGTTCGGCTGCGGCGAGCGGTATCAGCTCAC
TCAAAGGCGGTAATACGGTTATCCACAGAATCAGGGGATAACGCAGGAAAGAACATGTGAGCAAAAGGCC
AGCAAAAGGCCAGGAACCGTAAAAAGGCCGCGTTGCTGGCGTTTTTCCATAGGCTCCGCCCCCCTGACGA
GCATCACAAAAATCGACGCTCAAGTCAGAGGTGGCGAAACCCGACAGGACTATAAAGATACCAGGCGTTT
CCCCCTGGAAGCTCCCTCGTGCGCTCTCCTGTTCCGACCCTGCCGCTTACCGGATACCTGTCCGCCTTTC
TCCCTTCGGGAAGCGTGGCGCTTTCTCATAGCTCACGCTGTAGGTATCTCAGTTCGGTGTAGGTCGTTCG
CTCCAAGCTGGGCTGTGTGCACGAACCCCCCGTTCAGCCCGACCGCTGCGCCTTATCCGGTAACTATCGT
CTTGAGTCCAACCCGGTAAGACACGACTTATCGCCACTGGCAGCAGCCACTGGTAACAGGATTAGCAGAG
CGAGGTATGTAGGCGGTGCTACAGAGTTCTTGAAGTGGTGGCCTAACTACGGCTACACTAGAAGGACAGT
ATTTGGTATCTGCGCTCTGCTGAAGCCAGTTACCTTCGGAAAAAGAGTTGGTAGCTCTTGATCCGGCAAA
CAAACCACCGCTGGTAGCGGTGGTTTTTTTGTTTGCAAGCAGCAGATTACGCGCAGAAAAAAAGGATCTC
AAGAAGATCCTTTGATCTTTTCTACGGGGTCTGACGCTCAGTGGAACGAAAACTCACGTTAAGGGCTGAT
GAATCCCCTAATGATTTTTATCAAAATCATTAAGTTAAGGTAGATACACATCTTGTCATATGATCAAATG
GTTTCGCCAAAAATCAATAATCAGACAACAAAATGTGCGAACTCGATATTTTACACGACTCTCTTTACCA
ATTCTGCCCCGAATTACACTTAAAACGACTCAACAGCTTAACGTTGGCTTGCCACGCCTTACTTGACTGT
AAAACTCTCACTCTTACCGAACTTGGCCGTAACCTGCCAACCAAAGCGAGAACAAAACATAACATCAAAC
GAATCGACCGATTGTTAGGTAATCGTCACCTCCACAAAGAGCGACTCGCTGTATACCGTTGGCATGCTAG
CTTTATCTGTTCGGGCAATACGATGCCCATTGTACTTGTTGACTGGTCTGATATCCGTGAGCAAAAACGG
CTTATGGTATTGCGAGCTTCAGTCGCACTACACGGTCGTTCTGTTACTCTTTATGAGAAAGCGTTCCCGC
TTTCAGAGCAATGTTCAAAGAAAGCTCATGACCAATTTCTAGCCGACCTTGCGAGCATTCTACCGAGTAA
CACCACACCGCTCATTGTCAGTGATGCTGGCTTTAAAGTGCCATGGTATAAATCCGTTGAGAAGCTGGGT
TGGTACTGGTTAAGTCGAGTAAGAGGAAAAGTACAATATGCAGACCTAGGAGCGGAAAACTGGAAACCTA
TCAGCAACTTACATGATATGTCATCTAGTCACTCAAAGACTTTAGGCTATAAGAGGCTGACTAAAAGCAA
TCCAATCTCATGCCAAATTCTATTGTATAAATCTCGCTCTAAAGGCCGAAAAAATCAGCGCTCGACACGG
ACTCATTGTCACCACCCGTCACCTAAAATCTACTCAGCGTCGGCAAAGGAGCCATGGATTCTAGCAACTA
ACTTACCTGTTGAAATTCGAACACCCAAACAACTTGTTAATATCTATTCGAAGCGAATGCAGATTGAAGA
AACCTTCCGAGACTTGAAAAGTCCTGCCTACGGACTAGGCCTACGCCATAGCCGAACGAGCAGCTCAGAG
CGTTTTGATATCATGCTGCTAATCGCCCTGATGCTTCAACTAACATGTTGGCTTGCGGGCGTTCATGCTC
AGAAACAAGGTTGGGACAAGCACTTCCAGGCTAACACAGTCAGAAATCGAAACGTACTCTCAACAGTTCG
CTTAGGCATGGAAGTTTTGCGGCATTCTGGCTACACAATAACAAGGGAAGACTTACTCGTGGCTGCAACC
CTACTAGCTCAAAATTTATTCACACATGGTTACGCTTTGGGGAAATTATGAGGGGATCTCTCAGCGTTAA
GGGATTTTGGTCATGCATTCTAGGTACTAAAACAATTCATCCAGTAAAATATAATATTTTATTTTCTCCC
AATCAGGCTTGATCCCCAGTAAGTCAAAAAATAGCTCGACATACTGTTCTTCCCCGATATCCTCCCTGAT
CGACCGGACGCAGAAGGCAATGTCATACCACTTGTCCGCCCTGCCGCTTCTCCCAAGATCAATAAAGCCA
CTTACTTTGCCATCTTTCACAAAGATGTTGCTGTCTCCCAGGTCGCCGTGGGAAAAGACAAGTTCCTCTT
CGGGCTTTTCCGTCTTTAAAAAATCATACAGCTCGCGCGGATCTTTAAATGGAGTGTCTTCTTCCCAGTT
TTCGCAATCCACATCGGCCAGATCGTTATTCAGTAAGTAATCCAATTCGGCTAAGCGGCTGTCTAAGCTA
TTCGTATAGGGACAATCCGATATGTCGATGGAGTGAAAGAGCCTGATGCACTCCGCATACAGCTCGATAA
TCTTTTCAGGGCTTTGTTCATCTTCATACTCTTCCGAGCAAAGGACGCCATCGGCCTCACTCATGAGCAG
ATTGCTCCAGCCATCATGCCGTTCAAAGTGCAGGACCTTTGGAACAGGCAGCTTTCCTTCCAGCCATAGC
ATCATGTCCTTTTCCCGTTCCACATCATAGGTGGTCCCTTTATACCGGCTGTCCGTCATTTTTAAATATA
GGTTTTCATTTTCTCCCACCAGCTTATATACCTTAGCAGGAGACATTCCTTCCGTATCTTTTACGCAGCG
GTATTTTTCGATCAGTTTTTTCAATTCCGGTGATATTCTCATTTTAGCCATTTATTATTTCCTTCCTCTT
TTCTACAGTATTTAAAGATACCCCAAGAAGCTAATTATAACAAGACGAACTCCAATTCACTGTTCCTTGC
ATTCTAAAACCTTAAATACCAGAAAACAGCTTTTTCAAAGTTGTTTTCAAAGTTGGCGTATAACATAGTA
TCGACGGAGCCGATTTTGAAACCGCGGTGATCACAGGCAGCAACGCTCTGTCATCGTTACAATCAACATG
CTACCCTCCGCGAGATCATCCGTGTTTCAAACCCGGCAGCTTAGTTGCCGTTCTTCCGAATAGCATCGGT
AACATGAGCAAAGTCTGCCGCCTTACAACGGCTCTCCCGCTGACGCCGTCCCGGACTGATGGGCTGCCTG
TATCGAGTGGTGATTTTGTGCCGAGCTGCCGGTCGGGGAGCTGTTGGCTGGCTGG
